>Addgene plasmid #40500 | pEMB018 / LRRK2_BC_1300_2148 | depositor full sequence | sequence record 52173 | pEMB018 / LRRK2_BC_1300_2148 sequence 9983 bps
GGAACGGCTCCGCCCACTATTAATGAAATTAAAAATTCCAATTTTAAAAAACGCAGCAAGAGAAACATTT
GTATGAAAGAATGCGTAGAAGGAAAGAAAAATGTCGTCGACATGCTGAACAACAAGATTAATATGCCTCC
GTGTATAAAAAAAATATTGAACGATTTGAAAGAAAACAATGTACCGCGCGGCGGTATGTACAGGAAGAGG
TTTATACTAAACTGTTACATTGCAAACGTGGTTTCGTGTGCCAAGTGTGAAAACCGATGTTTAATCAAGG
CTCTGACGCATTTCTACAACCACGACTCCAAGTGTGTGGGTGAAGTCATGCATCTTTTAATCAAATCCCA
AGATGTGTATAAACCACCAAACTGCCAAAAAATGAAAACTGTCGACAAGCTCTGTCCGTTTGCTGGCAAC
TGCAAGGGTCTCAATCCTATTTGTAATTATTGAATAATAAAACAATTATAAATGCTAAATTTGTTTTTTA
TTAACGATACAAACCAAACGCAACAAGAACATTTGTAGTATTATCTATAATTGAAAACGCGTAGTTATAA
TCGCTGAGGTAATATTTAAAATCATTTTCAAATGATTCACAGTTAATTTGCGACAATATAATTTTATTTT
CACATAAACTAGACGCCTTGTCGTCTTCTTCTTCGTATTCCTTCTCTTTTTCATTTTTCTCTTCATAAAA
ATTAACATAGTTATTATCGTATCCATATATGTATCTATCGTATAGAGTAAATTTTTTGTTGTCATAAATA
TATATGTCTTTTTTAATGGGGTGTATAGTACCGCTGCGCATAGTTTTTCTGTAATTTACAACAGTGCTAT
TTTCTGGTAGTTCTTCGGAGTGTGTTGCTTTAATTATTAAATTTATATAATCAATGAATTTGGGATCGTC
GGTTTTGTACAATATGTTGCCGGCATAGTACGCAGCTTCTTCTAGTTCAATTACACCATTTTTTAGCAGC
ACCGGATTAACATAACTTTCCAAAATGTTGTACGAACCGTTAAACAAAAACAGTTCACCTCCCTTTTCTA
TACTATTGTCTGCGAGCAGTTGTTTGTTGTTAAAAATAACAGCCATTGTAATGAGACGCACAAACTAATA
TCACAAACTGGAAATGTCTATCAATATATAGTTGCTGATCAGATCCTCATTGTTTGCCTCCCTGCTGCGG
TTTTTCACCGAAGTTCATGCCAGTCCAGCGTTTTTGCAGCAGAAAAGCCGCCGACTTCGGTTTGCGGTCG
CGAGTGAAGATCCCTTTCTTGTTACCGCCAACGCGCAATATGCCTTGCGAGGTCGCAAAATCGGCGAAAT
TCCATACCTGTTCACCGACGACGGCGCTGACGCGATCAAAGACGCGGTGATACATATCCAGCCATGCACA
CTGATACTCTTCACTCCACATGTCGGTGTACATTGAGTGCAGCCCGGCTAACGTATCCACGCCGTATTCG
GTGATGATAATCGGCTGATGCAGTTTCTCCTGCCAGGCCAGAAGTTCTTTTTCCAGTACCTTCTCTGCCG
TTTCCAAATCGCCGCTTTGGACATACCATCCGTAATAACGGTTCAGGCACAGCACATCAAAGAGATCGCT
GATGGTATCGGTGTGAGCGTCGCAGAACATTACATTGACGCAGGTGATCGGACGCGTCGGGTCGAGTTTA
CGCGTTGCTTCCGCCAGTGGCGCGAAATATTCCCGTGCACCTTGCGGACGGGTATCCGGTTCGTTGGCAA
TACTCCACATCACCACGCTTGGGTGGTTTTTGTCACGCGCTATCAGCTCTTTAATCGCCTGTAAGTGCGC
TTGCTGAGTTTCCCCGTTGACTGCCTCTTCGCTGTACAGTTCTTTCGGCTTGTTGCCCGCTTCGAAACCA
ATGCCTAAAGAGAGCGAAAAGCCGACAGCAGCAGTTTCATCAATCACCACGATGCCATGTTCATCTGCCC
AGTCGAGCATCTCTTCAGCGTAAGGGTAATGCGAGGTACGGTAGGAGTTGGCCCCAATCCAGTCCATTAA
TGCGTGGTCGTGCACCATCAGCACGTTATCGAATCCTTTGCCACGTAAGTCCGCATCTTCATGACGACCA
AAGCCAGTAAAGTAGAACGGTTTGTGGTTAATCAGGAACTGTTGGCCCTTCACTGCCACTGACCGGATGC
CGACGCGAAGCGGGTAGATATCACACTCTGTCTGGCTTTTGGCTGTGACGCACAGTTCATAGAGATAACC
TTCACCCGGTTGCCAGAGGTGCGGATTCACCACTTGCAAAGTCCCGCTAGTGCCTTGTCCAGTTGCAACC
ACCTGTTGATCCGCATCACGCAGTTCAACGCTGACATCACCATTGGCCACCACCTGCCAGTCAACAGACG
CGTGGTTACAGTCTTGCGCGACATGCGTCACCACGGTGATATCGTCCACCCAGGTGTTCGGCGTGGTGTA
GAGCATTACGCTGCGATGGATTCCGGCATAGTTAAAGAAATCATGGAAGTAAGACTGCTTTTTCTTGCCG
TTTTCGTCGGTAATCACCATTCCCGGCGGGATAGTCTGCCAGTTCAGTTCGTTGTTCACACAAACGGTGA
TACGTACACTTTTCCCGGCAATAACATACGGCGTGACATCGGCTTCAAATGGCGTATAGCCGCCCTGATG
CTCCATCACTTCCTGATTATTGACCCACACTTTGCCGTAATGAGTGACCGCATCGAAACGCAGCACGATA
CGCTGGCCTGCCCAACCTTTCGGTATAAAGACTTCGCGCTGATACCAGACGTTGCCCGCATAATTACGAA
TATCTGCATCGGCGAACTGATCGTTAAAACTGCCTGGCACAGCAATTGCCCGGCTTTCTTGTAACGCGCT
TTCCCACCAACGCTGATCAATTCCACAGTTTTCGCGATCCAGACTGAATGCCCACAGGCCGTCGAGTTTT
TTGATTTCACGGGTTGGGGTTTCTACAGGACGGACCATATTTATAGGTGTAATTTATGTAGCTGTAATTT
TTACCTTATTAATATTTTTTACGCTTTGCATTCGACGACTGAACTCCCAAATATATGTTTAACTCGTCTT
GGTCGTTTGAATTTTTGTTGCTGTGTTTCCTAATATTTTCCATCACCTTAAATATGTTATTGTAATCCTC
AATGTTGAACTTGCAATTGGACACGGCATAGTTTTCCATAGTCGTGTAAAACATGGTATTGGCTGCATTG
TAATACATCCGACTGAGCGGGTACGGATCTATGTGTTTGAGCAGCCTGTTCAAAAACTCTGCATCGTCGC
AAAACGGAATTTCGTCGACAGATCTGATCATGGAGATAATTAAAATGATAACCATCTCGCAAATAAATAA
GTATTTTACTGTTTTCGTAACAGTTTTGTAATAAAAAAACCTATAAATATAGGATCTATGCACCACCATC
ACCACCATCACCACTTGGTGCCCCGCGGATCCGACGAGCTGCACCTAAACTTCGACTTCAAGCACATTGG
CTGTAAAGCAAAGGATATTATTCGTTTCCTGCAGCAGCGTCTTAAGAAGGCCGTGCCCTACAATCGCATG
AAGCTGATGATCGTCGGGAACACCGGTTCTGGAAAGACAACCCTCTTGCAGCAGCTTATGAAGACTAAGA
AGTCCGACTTGGGGATGCAGAGCGCCACTGTGGGGATCGACGTGAAAGACTGGCCAATCCAAATCCGTGA
CAAGCGCAAGCGTGACTTAGTACTGAACGTGTGGGACTTTGCCGGCAGGGAAGAGTTCTACTCTACGCAT
CCTCACTTCATGACTCAGCGTGCCCTCTATCTGGCAGTTTACGACCTCTCAAAGGGCCAGGCTGAGGTGG
ACGCCATGAAACCCTGGCTGTTTAACATCAAGGCTCGTGCTTCCAGCTCCCCTGTGATCTTAGTCGGGAC
ACACTTGGATGTTTCTGATGAGAAGCAGCGTAAGGCATGTATGAGTAAGATCACCAAAGAGCTGTTGAAC
AAACGCGGCTTTCCCGCCATCCGTGATTACCACTTCGTCAACGCTACCGAGGAAAGCGACGCACTGGCCA
AGTTACGTAAGACCATTATCAACGAAAGCCTGAACTTCAAAATTCGCGACCAGCTGGTGGTCGGACAGCT
GATCCCCGACTGCTACGTGGAACTTGAGAAGATCATCCTGAGCGAGCGCAAGAATGTGCCTATCGAGTTT
CCAGTGATCGATCGCAAACGTCTCCTCCAGCTCGTGCGTGAGAATCAGCTGCAGCTCGACGAGAACGAGC
TGCCTCATGCTGTGCACTTCCTTAACGAGTCAGGTGTCCTCCTGCACTTCCAGGACCCGGCTCTCCAGCT
GAGTGACCTCTATTTCGTGGAGCCAAAGTGGCTCTGTAAAATTATGGCTCAAATCCTCACTGTCAAGGTA
GAGGGCTGTCCAAAGCACCCAAAGGGCATCATCTCGCGTCGCGACGTGGAAAAGTTTCTCTCTAAGAAGC
GCAAGTTTCCCAAGAACTACATGAGCCAGTACTTTAAACTGTTGGAGAAGTTCCAGATCGCTCTGCCTAT
CGGCGAAGAGTACCTGTTGGTTCCTTCCTCCCTGTCCGATCACCGCCCCGTGATTGAGCTGCCTCACTGC
GAGAACAGCGAGATTATCATTCGCCTATACGAGATGCCGTACTTTCCGATGGGCTTCTGGTCAAGGCTCA
TCAATCGTCTGCTTGAAATCTCCCCATATATGCTGAGCGGTCGTGAACGCGCTCTGAGGCCAAACCGGAT
GTACTGGCGCCAGGGGATTTACTTGAACTGGTCCCCTGAGGCTTATTGTCTGGTGGGCTCGGAAGTCCTG
GATAACCACCCCGAATCATTCCTGAAGATCACCGTTCCTTCCTGCCGTAAGGGTTGCATTCTATTGGGAC
AGGTGGTGGATCATATCGATTCCCTGATGGAGGAGTGGTTCCCTGGCCTGTTGGAGATCGACATCTGTGG
CGAGGGTGAGACCCTGCTGAAGAAGTGGGCACTCTACAGTTTCAATGACGGCGAAGAACACCAGAAGATT
CTGCTCGACGACCTCATGAAGAAGGCCGAGGAGGGCGACCTGCTCGTGAACCCCGACCAGCCTAGGCTGA
CCATCCCCATCTCCCAGATTGCACCCGACCTTATCCTCGCTGACCTGCCTCGCAACATCATGCTGAACAA
TGACGAGCTGGAGTTTGAACAAGCACCCGAGTTCCTGCTAGGCGACGGCTCTTTCGGTTCAGTTTACCGT
GCTGCTTACGAGGGTGAAGAGGTTGCCGTGAAGATTTTTAACAAGCACACTTCGCTCCGTCTGCTGCGTC
AGGAGCTTGTGGTTCTCTGCCACCTGCACCACCCTTCCCTGATCTCCCTGCTGGCCGCCGGCATTAGGCC
TCGCATGCTAGTGATGGAACTGGCCAGTAAGGGTTCATTGGACCGCCTGCTGCAGCAGGACAAGGCTAGC
CTGACCCGTACGCTCCAGCACCGTATCGCCCTGCATGTGGCCGACGGACTGCGCTACTTGCACAGTGCCA
TGATCATTTATCGCGATCTGAAGCCTCATAATGTTCTTCTGTTCACGCTCTACCCAAACGCAGCTATCAT
TGCCAAAATTGCCGATTACGGCATAGCCCAGTACTGCTGTCGTATGGGTATCAAGACTAGCGAGGGTACA
CCTGGGTTCCGCGCTCCCGAAGTCGCACGCGGGAACGTGATCTACAACCAGCAGGCCGACGTGTACTCGT
TTGGCCTGCTCCTGTATGACATTCTCACTACCGGAGGCCGGATTGTGGAGGGCCTGAAATTTCCCAACGA
GTTCGACGAGCTGGAGATCCAGGGCAAGCTGCCTGACCCCGTGAAGGAGTACGGTTGTGCACCCTGGCCT
ATGGTGGAGAAGCTCATTAAGCAGTGTCTGAAGGAGAACCCTCAGGAACGCCCCACAAGCGCCCAGGTGT
TCGACATTCTAAACTCTGCAGAGTTAGTGTGTCTGACTAGGCGTATCTTACTCCCGAAGTAAAGCTTGCG
GCCGCACTCGAGCACCACCACCACCACCACTAACCTAGGTAGCTGAGCGCATGCAAGCTGATCCGGGTTA
TTAGTACATTTATTAAGCGCTAGATTCTGTGCGTTGTTGATTTACAGACAATTGTTGTACGTATTTTAAT
AATTCATTAAATTTATAATCTTTAGGGTGGTATGTTAGAGCGAAAATCAAATGATTTTCAGCGTCTTTAT
ATCTGAATTTAAATATTAAATCCTCAATAGATTTGTAAAATAGGTTTCGATTAGTTTCAAACAAGGGTTG
TTTTTCCGAACCGATGGCTGGACTATCTAATGGATTTTCGCTCAACGCCACAAAACTTGCCAAATCTTGT
AGCAGCAATCTAGCTTTGTCGATATTCGTTTGTGTTTTGTTTTGTAATAAAGGTTCGACGTCGTTCAAAA
TATTATGCGCTTTTGTATTTCTTTCATCACTGTCGTTAGTGTACAATTGACTCGACGTAAACACGTTAAA
TAGAGCTTGGACATATTTAACATCGGGCGTGTTAGCTTTATTAGGCCGATTATCGTCGTCGTCCCAACCC
TCGTCGTTAGAAGTTGCTTCCGAAGACGATTTTGCCATAGCCACACGACGCCTATTAATTGTGTCGGCTA
ACACGTCCGCGATCAAATTTGTAGTTGAGCTTTTTGGAATTATTTCTGATTGCGGGCGTTTTTGGGCGGG
TTTCAATCTAACTGTGCCCGATTTTAATTCAGACAACACGTTAGAAAGCGATGGTGCAGGCGGTGGTAAC
ATTTCAGACGGCAAATCTACTAATGGCGGCGGTGGTGGAGCTGATGATAAATCTACCATCGGTGGAGGCG
CAGGCGGGGCTGGCGGCGGAGGCGGAGGCGGAGGTGGTGGCGGTGATGCAGACGGCGGTTTAGGCTCAAA
TGTCTCTTTAGGCAACACAGTCGGCACCTCAACTATTGTACTGGTTTCGGGCGCCGTTTTTGGTTTGACC
GGTCTGAGACGAGTGCGATTTTTTTCGTTTCTAATAGCTTCCAACAATTGTTGTCTGTCGTCTAAAGGTG
CAGCGGGTTGAGGTTCCGTCGGCATTGGTGGAGCGGGCGGCAATTCAGACATCGATGGTGGTGGTGGTGG
TGGAGGCGCTGGAATGTTAGGCACGGGAGAAGGTGGTGGCGGCGGTGCCGCCGGTATAATTTGTTCTGGT
TTAGTTTGTTCGCGCACGATTGTGGGCACCGGCGCAGGCGCCGCTGGCTGCACAACGGAAGGTCGTCTGC
TTCGAGGCAGCGCTTGGGGTGGTGGCAATTCAATATTATAATTGGAATACAAATCGTAAAAATCTGCTAT
AAGCATTGTAATTTCGCTATCGTTTACCGTGCCGATATTTAACAACCGCTCAATGTAAGCAATTGTATTG
TAAAGAGATTGTCTCAAGCTCGGATCGATCCCGCACGCCGATAACAAGCCTTTTCATTTTTACTACAGCA
TTGTAGTGGCGAGACACTTCGCTGTCGTCGAGGTTTAAACGCTTCCTCGCTCACTGACTCGCTGCGCTCG
GTCGTTCGGCTGCGGCGAGCGGTATCAGCTCACTCAAAGGCGGTAATACGGTTATCCACAGAATCAGGGG
ATAACGCAGGAAAGAACATGTGAGCAAAAGGCCAGCAAAAGGCCAGGAACCGTAAAAAGGCCGCGTTGCT
GGCGTTTTTCCATAGGCTCCGCCCCCCTGACGAGCATCACAAAAATCGACGCTCAAGTCAGAGGTGGCGA
AACCCGACAGGACTATAAAGATACCAGGCGTTTCCCCCTGGAAGCTCCCTCGTGCGCTCTCCTGTTCCGA
CCCTGCCGCTTACCGGATACCTGTCCGCCTTTCTCCCTTCGGGAAGCGTGGCGCTTTCTCATAGCTCACG
CTGTAGGTATCTCAGTTCGGTGTAGGTCGTTCGCTCCAAGCTGGGCTGTGTGCACGAACCCCCCGTTCAG
CCCGACCGCTGCGCCTTATCCGGTAACTATCGTCTTGAGTCCAACCCGGTAAGACACGACTTATCGCCAC
TGGCAGCAGCCACTGGTAACAGGATTAGCAGAGCGAGGTATGTAGGCGGTGCTACAGAGTTCTTGAAGTG
GTGGCCTAACTACGGCTACACTAGAAGGACAGTATTTGGTATCTGCGCTCTGCTGAAGCCAGTTACCTTC
GGAAAAAGAGTTGGTAGCTCTTGATCCGGCAAACAAACCACCGCTGGTAGCGGTGGTTTTTTTGTTTGCA
AGCAGCAGATTACGCGCAGAAAAAAAGGATCTCAAGAAGATCCTTTGATCTTTTCTACGGGGTCTGACGC
TCAGTGGAACGAAAACTCACGTTAAGGGATTTTGGTCATGAGATTATCAAAAAGGATCTTCACCTAGATC
CTTTTAAATTAAAAATGAAGTTTTAAATCAATCTAAAGTATATATGAGTAAACTTGGTCTGACAGTTACC
AATGCTTAATCAGTGAGGCACCTATCTCAGCGATCTGTCTATTTCGTTCATCCATAGTTGCCTGACTCCC
CGTCGTGTAGATAACTACGATACGGGAGGGCTTACCATCTGGCCCCAGTGCTGCAATGATACCGCGAGAC
CCACGCTCACCGGCTCCAGATTTATCAGCAATAAACCAGCCAGCCGGAAGGGCCGAGCGCAGAAGTGGTC
CTGCAACTTTATCCGCCTCCATCCAGTCTATTAATTGTTGCCGGGAAGCTAGAGTAAGTAGTTCGCCAGT
TAATAGTTTGCGCAACGTTGTTGCCATTGCTACAGGCATCGTGGTGTCACGCTCGTCGTTTGGTATGGCT
TCATTCAGCTCCGGTTCCCAACGATCAAGGCGAGTTACATGATCCCCCATGTTGTGCAAAAAAGCGGTTA
GCTCCTTCGGTCCTCCGATCGTTGTCAGAAGTAAGTTGGCCGCAGTGTTATCACTCATGGTTATGGCAGC
ACTGCATAATTCTCTTACTGTCATGCCATCCGTAAGATGCTTTTCTGTGACTGGTGAGTACTCAACCAAG
TCATTCTGAGAATAGTGTATGCGGCGACCGAGTTGCTCTTGCCCGGCGTCAATACGGGATAATACCGCGC
CACATAGCAGAACTTTAAAAGTGCTCATCATTGGAAAACGTTCTTCGGGGCGAAAACTCTCAAGGATCTT
ACCGCTGTTGAGATCCAGTTCGATGTAACCCACTCGTGCACCCAACTGATCTTCAGCATCTTTTACTTTC
ACCAGCGTTTCTGGGTGAGCAAAAACAGGAAGGCAAAATGCCGCAAAAAAGGGAATAAGGGCGACACGGA
AATGTTGAATACTCATACTCTTCCTTTTTCAATATTATTGAAGCATTTATCAGGGTTATTGTCTCATGAG
CGGATACATATTTGAATGTATTTAGAAAAATAAACAAATAGGGGTTCCGCGCACATTTCCCCGAAAAGTG
CCACCTG
[124 nt withheld, positions 9458-9581]
C
[91 nt withheld, positions 9583-9673]
A
[49 nt withheld, positions 9675-9723]
CCTTTGACGTTGGAGTCCACGTTCTTT
[37 nt withheld, positions 9751-9787]
ACCCTATCTCGGTCTATTCTTTTGATTTATAAGGGATTTTGCCGATTTCGGCCTATTGGTTAAAAAATGA
GCTGATTTAACAAAAATTTAACGCGAATTTTAACAAAATATTAACGTTTACAATTTCCCATTCGCCATTC
AGGCTGCGCAACTGTTGGGAAGGGCGATCGGTGCGGGCCTCTTCGCTATTACGCCA
Features (pLannotate 1.2.2; 14 found; start..end, strand, type, name):
    329..453     +  CDS            lef2: baculovirus late expression factor 2
    491..1096    +  CDS            ORF603: baculovirus ORF603 protein
   1167..2972    -  CDS            GUS: β-glucuronidase; uidA (or gusA) from E. coli
   2987..3302    -  promoter       p6.9 promoter: Autographa californica p6.9; baculovirus late basic protein promoter
   3317..3408    +  promoter       polyhedrin promoter: polh from Autographa californica; promoter for the baculovirus polyhedrin gene
   3463..6009    +  CDS            LRRK2 (fragment): LRRK2_HUMAN - Also known as PARK8. Experimental evidence at protein level: Swiss-Prot protein existence level 1. Serine/threonine-protein kinase which phosphorylates a broad range of proteins involved in multiple processes such as neuronal plasticity, autophagy, and vesicle trafficking (PubMed:20949042, PubMed:22012985, PubMed:26824392, PubMed:29125462, PubMed:28720718, PubMed:29127255, PubMed:30398148, PubMed:29212815, PubMed:30635421, PubMed:21850687, PubMed:23395371, PubMed:17114044, PubMed:24687852, PubMed:26014385, PubMed:25201882). Is a key regulator of RAB GTPases by regulating the GTP/
   6033..6050    +  CDS            9xHis (fragment): 9xHis affinity tag
   6087..7444    +  misc_recomb    baculovirus recombination region (ORF1629): contains part of ORF1629
   7442..7519    -  CDS            P61 (fragment): P78_NPVAC - Experimental evidence at protein level: Swiss-Prot protein existence level 1. Plays a role in the transport of the nucleocapsids from the cytoplasm toward the host nucleus together with the host actin- polymerizing Arp2/3 complex. From Autographa californica nuclear polyhedrosis virus (AcMNPV).
   7707..8295    -  rep_origin     ori: high-copy-number ColE1/pMB1/pBR322/pUC origin of replication
   8466..9326    -  CDS            AmpR: β-lactamase; bla; confers resistance to ampicillin, carbenicillin, and related antibiotics
   9327..9431    -  promoter       AmpR promoter: bla
   9458..9913    +  rep_origin     f1 ori (sequence partly withheld): f1 bacteriophage origin of replication; arrow indicates direction of (+) strand synthesis
   9918..1       -  CDS            lacZα (fragment) (across the origin): LacZα fragment of β-galactosidase; lacZ fragment
