[The description below was written by a language model from this plasmid's Addgene catalogue record and pLannotate feature annotations shown in this document.]
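Description:
pEMB018 / LRRK2_BC_1300_2148 is a baculovirus transfer plasmid built on the Emerald pEMB018 backbone for producing a fragment of human LRRK2 (also known as PARK8 or dardarin) in insect cells. It is propagated in E. coli as a high-copy plasmid through a ColE1/pUC-type origin and selected with ampicillin via the β-lactamase gene. An f1 origin and a residual lacZα fragment are also annotated in the backbone.

The payload is the wild-type LRRK2 region spanning residues 1300 to 2148, placed downstream of the AcMNPV polyhedrin (polH) promoter, which drives strong very-late expression in infected insect cells. The insert was introduced by restriction cloning between BamHI and HindIII sites, both destroyed in the process. The catalogue entry lists a 6xHis tag at the N terminus of the insert, whereas the feature annotation detects a six-residue histidine stretch just downstream of the LRRK2 coding region. The record does not resolve this discrepancy, so the tag position should be checked against the sequence.

A divergent cassette sits upstream, in which the baculovirus p6.9 late promoter drives E. coli β-glucuronidase (GUS), giving a reporter for identifying recombinant virus. The whole expression region is flanked by lef2/ORF603 on one side and the ORF1629 recombination region on the other. These viral homology arms allow the cassette to be transferred into the polyhedrin locus of linearised baculovirus DNA by homologous recombination in insect cells. The design suits expression and affinity purification of recombinant LRRK2 protein, although the record does not state a specific application.
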