Addgene plasmid #40500: pEMB018 / LRRK2_BC_1300_2148
Depositing lab: Michael J Fox Foundation MJFF. Depositing organization: Michael J Fox Foundation.
Backbone
  Vector backbone: pEMB018
  Backbone manufacturer: Emerald
  Vector type: Baculovirus
Growth in bacteria
  Bacterial resistance: Ampicillin, 100 μg/mL
  Growth temperature: 37°C
  Growth strain: Top10
  Copy number: High Copy
Gene/Insert
  Gene/Insert name: LRRK2
  Species: H. sapiens (human)
  Mutation: WT; aa1300_2148
  Entrez Gene: LRRK2 (a.k.a. AURA17, DARDARIN, PARK8, RIPK7, ROCO2)
  Promoter: polH
  Tag / fusion protein: 6xHis (N terminal on insert)
  Cloning method: Restriction Enzyme; 5′ cloning site BamHI (destroyed during cloning); 3′ cloning site HindIII (destroyed during cloning)
  Sequencing primers: 5′ DSP2466For:GAATTTCGTCGACAGATC; 3′ DSP2466Rev:AATAACCCGGATCAGCTT
Terms and licenses: Academic/Nonprofit Terms; Industry Terms
How to cite: pEMB018 / LRRK2_BC_1300_2148 was a gift from Michael J Fox Foundation MJFF (Addgene plasmid # 40500 ; http://n2t.net/addgene:40500 ; RRID:Addgene_40500)
