>Addgene plasmid #40500 | pEMB018 / LRRK2_BC_1300_2148 | addgene partial sequence | sequence record 54059 | DSP2466For 5'-GAATTTCGTCGACAGATC-3'
CTCGCAATAAATAAGTATTTTACTGTTTTCGTAACAGTTTTGTAATAAAAAAACCTATAAATATAGGATC
TATGCACCACCATCACCACCATCACCACTTGGTGCCCCGCGGATCCGACGAGCTGCACCTAAACTTCGAC
TTCAAGCACATTGGCTGTAAAGCAAAGGATATTATTCGTTTCCTGCAGCAGCGTCTTAAGAAGGCCGTGC
CCTACAATCGCATGAAGCTGATGATCGTCGGGAACACCGGTTCTGGAAAGACAACCCTCTTGCAGCAGCT
TATGAAGACTAAGAAGTCCGACTTGGGGATGCAGAGCGCCACTGTGGGGATCGACGTGAAAGACTGGCCA
ATCCAAATCCGTGACAAGCGCAAGCGTGACTTAGTACTGAACGTGTGGGACTTTGCCGGCAGGGAAGAGT
TCTACTCTACGCATCCTCACTTCATGACTCAGCGTGCCCTCTATCTGGCAGTTTACGACCTCTCAAAGGG
CCAGGCTGAGGTGGACGCCATGAAACCCTGGCTGTTTAACATCAAGGCTCGTGCTTCCAGCTCCCCTGTG
ATCTTAGTCGGGACACACTTGGATGTTTCTGATGAGAAGCAGCGTAAGGCATGTATGAGTAAGATCACCA
AAGAGCTGTTGAACAAACGCGGCTTTCCCGCCATCCGTGATTACCACTTCGTCAACGCTACCGAGGAAAG
CGACGCACTGGCCAAGTTACGTAAGACCATTATCAACGAAAGCCTGAACTTCAAAATTCGCGACCAGCTG
GTGGTCGGACAGCTGATCCCCGACTGCTACGTGGAACTTGAGAAGATCATCCTGAGCGAGCGCAAGAATG
TGCCTATCGAGTTTC
