>Addgene plasmid #40500 | pEMB018 / LRRK2_BC_1300_2148 | addgene partial sequence | sequence record 54060 | DSP2466Rev 5'-AATAACCCGGATCAGCTT-3'
GGTGGTGGTGGTGGTGCTCGAGTGCGGCCGCAAGCTTTACTTCGGGAGTAAGATACGCCTAGTCAGACAC
ACTAACTCTGCAGAGTTTAGAATGTCGAACACCTGGGCGCTTGTGGGGCGTTCCTGAGGGTTCTCCTTCA
GACACTGCTTAATGAGCTTCTCCACCATAGGCCAGGGTGCACAACCGTACTCCTTCACGGGGTCAGGCAG
CTTGCCCTGGATCTCCAGCTCGTCGAACTCGTTGGGAAATTTCAGGCCCTCCACAATCCGGCCTCCGGTA
GTGAGAATGTCATACAGGAGCAGGCCAAACGAGTACACGTCGGCCTGCTGGTTGTAGATCACGTTCCCGC
GTGCGACTTCGGGAGCGCGGAACCCAGGTGTACCCTCGCTAGTCTTGATACCCATACGACAGCAGTACTG
GGCTATGCCGTAATCGGCAATTTTGGCAATGATAGCTGCGTTTGGGTAGAGCGTGAACAGAAGAACATTA
TGAGGCTTCAGATCGCGATAAATGATCATGGCACTGTGCAAGTAGCGCAGTCCGTCGGCCACATGCAGGG
CGATACGGTGCTGGAGCGTACGGGTCAGGCTAGCCTTGTCCTGCTGCAGCAGGCGGTCCAATGAACCCTT
ACTGGCCAGTTCCATCACTAGCATGCGAGGCCTAATGCCGGCGGCCAGCAGGGAGATCAGGGAAGGGTGG
TGCAGGTGGCAGAGAACCACAAGCTCCTGACGCAGCAGACGGAGCGAAGTGTGCTTGTTAAAAATCTTCA
CGGCAACCTCTTCACCCTCGTAAGCAGCACGGTAAACTGAACCGAAAGAGCCGTCGCCTAGCAGGAACTC
GGGTGCTTGTTCAAACTCCAGCTC
